>Addgene plasmid #69237 | pLKO1-puro-U6-sgRNA-LRTM2 | depositor full sequence | sequence record 122319 | pLKO1-puro-U6-sgRNA-LRTM2 sequence 7133 bps
TTGGGGTTGCGCCTTTTCCAAGGCAGCCCTGGGTTTGCGCAGGGACGCGGCTGCTCTGGGCGTGGTTCCG
GGAAACGCAGCGGCGCCGACCCTGGGTCTCGCACATTCTTCACGTCCGTTCGCAGCGTCACCCGGATCTT
CGCCGCTACCCTTGTGGGCCCCCCGGCGACGCTTCCTGCTCCGCCCCTAAGTCGGGAAGGTTCCTTGCGG
TTCGCGGCGTGCCGGACGTGACAAACGGAAGCCGCACGTCTCACTAGTACCCTCGCAGACGGACAGCGCC
AGGGAGCAATGGCAGCGCGCCGACCGCGATGGGCTGTGGCCAATAGCGGCTGCTCAGCAGGGCGCGCCGA
GAGCAGCGGCCGGGAAGGGGCGGTGCGGGAGGCGGGGTGTGGGGCGGTAGTGTGGGCCCTGTTCCTGCCC
GCGCGGTGTTCCGCATTCTGCAAGCCTCCGGAGCGCACGTCGGCAGTCGGCTCCCTCGTTGACCGAATCA
CCGACCTCTCTCCCCAGGGGGATCCACCGGAGCTTACCATGACCGAGTACAAGCCCACGGTGCGCCTCGC
CACCCGCGACGACGTCCCCAGGGCCGTACGCACCCTCGCCGCCGCGTTCGCCGACTACCCCGCCACGCGC
CACACCGTCGATCCGGACCGCCACATCGAGCGGGTCACCGAGCTGCAAGAACTCTTCCTCACGCGCGTCG
GGCTCGACATCGGCAAGGTGTGGGTCGCGGACGACGGCGCCGCGGTGGCGGTCTGGACCACGCCGGAGAG
CGTCGAAGCGGGGGCGGTGTTCGCCGAGATCGGCCCGCGCATGGCCGAGTTGAGCGGTTCCCGGCTGGCC
GCGCAGCAACAGATGGAAGGCCTCCTGGCGCCGCACCGGCCCAAGGAGCCCGCGTGGTTCCTGGCCACCG
TCGGCGTCTCGCCCGACCACCAGGGCAAGGGTCTGGGCAGCGCCGTCGTGCTCCCCGGAGTGGAGGCGGC
CGAGCGCGCCGGGGTGCCCGCCTTCCTGGAGACCTCCGCGCCCCGCAACCTCCCCTTCTACGAGCGGCTC
GGCTTCACCGTCACCGCCGACGTCGAGGTGCCCGAAGGACCGCGCACCTGGTGCATGACCCGCAAGCCCG
GTGCCTGACGCCCGCCCCACGACCCGCAGCGCCCGACCGAAAGGAGCGCACGACCCCATGCATCGGTACC
TTTAAGACCAATGACTTACAAGGCAGCTGTAGATCTTAGCCACTTTTTAAAAGAAAAGGGGGGACTGGAA
GGGCTAATTCACTCCCAACGAAGACAAGATCTGCTTTTTGCTTGTACTGGGTCTCTCTGGTTAGACCAGA
TCTGAGCCTGGGAGCTCTCTGGCTAACTAGGGAACCCACTGCTTAAGCCTCAATAAAGCTTGCCTTGAGT
GCTTCAAGTAGTGTGTGCCCGTCTGTTGTGTGACTCTGGTAACTAGAGATCCCTCAGACCCTTTTAGTCA
GTGTGGAAAATCTCTAGCAGTAGTAGTTCATGTCATCTTATTATTCAGTATTTATAACTTGCAAAGAAAT
GAATATCAGAGAGTGAGAGGAACTTGTTTATTGCAGCTTATAATGGTTACAAATAAAGCAATAGCATCAC
AAATTTCACAAATAAAGCATTTTTTTCACTGCATTCTAGTTGTGGTTTGTCCAAACTCATCAATGTATCT
TATCATGTCTGGCTCTAGCTATCCCGCCCCTAACTCCGCCCATCCCGCCCCTAACTCCGCCCAGTTCCGC
CCATTCTCCGCCCCATGGCTGACTAATTTTTTTTATTTATGCAGAGGCCGAGGCCGCCTCGGCCTCTGAG
CTATTCCAGAAGTAGTGAGGAGGCTTTTTTGGAGGCCTAGGGACGTACCCAATTCGCCCTATAGTGAGTC
GTATTACGCGCGCTCACTGGCCGTCGTTTTACAACGTCGTGACTGGGAAAACCCTGGCGTTACCCAACTT
AATCGCCTTGCAGCACATCCCCCTTTCGCCAGCTGGCGTAATAGCGAAGAGGCCCGCACCGATCGCCCTT
CCCAACAGTTGCGCAGCCTGAATGGCGAATGGG
[124 nt withheld, positions 2064-2187]
C
[91 nt withheld, positions 2189-2279]
A
[49 nt withheld, positions 2281-2329]
CCTTTGACGTTGGAGTCCACGTTCTTT
[37 nt withheld, positions 2357-2393]
ACCCTATCTCGGTCTATTCTTTTGATTTATAAGGGATTTTGCCGATTTCGGCCTATTGGTTAAAAAATGA
GCTGATTTAACAAAAATTTAACGCGAATTTTAACAAAATATTAACGCTTACAATTTAGGTGGCACTTTTC
GGGGAAATGTGCGCGGAACCCCTATTTGTTTATTTTTCTAAATACATTCAAATATGTATCCGCTCATGAG
ACAATAACCCTGATAAATGCTTCAATAATATTGAAAAAGGAAGAGTATGAGTATTCAACATTTCCGTGTC
GCCCTTATTCCCTTTTTTGCGGCATTTTGCCTTCCTGTTTTTGCTCACCCAGAAACGCTGGTGAAAGTAA
AAGATGCTGAAGATCAGTTGGGTGCACGAGTGGGTTACATCGAACTGGATCTCAACAGCGGTAAGATCCT
TGAGAGTTTTCGCCCCGAAGAACGTTTTCCAATGATGAGCACTTTTAAAGTTCTGCTATGTGGCGCGGTA
TTATCCCGTATTGACGCCGGGCAAGAGCAACTCGGTCGCCGCATACACTATTCTCAGAATGACTTGGTTG
AGTACTCACCAGTCACAGAAAAGCATCTTACGGATGGCATGACAGTAAGAGAATTATGCAGTGCTGCCAT
AACCATGAGTGATAACACTGCGGCCAACTTACTTCTGACAACGATCGGAGGACCGAAGGAGCTAACCGCT
TTTTTGCACAACATGGGGGATCATGTAACTCGCCTTGATCGTTGGGAACCGGAGCTGAATGAAGCCATAC
CAAACGACGAGCGTGACACCACGATGCCTGTAGCAATGGCAACAACGTTGCGCAAACTATTAACTGGCGA
ACTACTTACTCTAGCTTCCCGGCAACAATTAATAGACTGGATGGAGGCGGATAAAGTTGCAGGACCACTT
CTGCGCTCGGCCCTTCCGGCTGGCTGGTTTATTGCTGATAAATCTGGAGCCGGTGAGCGTGGGTCTCGCG
GTATCATTGCAGCACTGGGGCCAGATGGTAAGCCCTCCCGTATCGTAGTTATCTACACGACGGGGAGTCA
GGCAACTATGGATGAACGAAATAGACAGATCGCTGAGATAGGTGCCTCACTGATTAAGCATTGGTAACTG
TCAGACCAAGTTTACTCATATATACTTTAGATTGATTTAAAACTTCATTTTTAATTTAAAAGGATCTAGG
TGAAGATCCTTTTTGATAATCTCATGACCAAAATCCCTTAACGTGAGTTTTCGTTCCACTGAGCGTCAGA
CCCCGTAGAAAAGATCAAAGGATCTTCTTGAGATCCTTTTTTTCTGCGCGTAATCTGCTGCTTGCAAACA
AAAAAACCACCGCTACCAGCGGTGGTTTGTTTGCCGGATCAAGAGCTACCAACTCTTTTTCCGAAGGTAA
CTGGCTTCAGCAGAGCGCAGATACCAAATACTGTTCTTCTAGTGTAGCCGTAGTTAGGCCACCACTTCAA
GAACTCTGTAGCACCGCCTACATACCTCGCTCTGCTAATCCTGTTACCAGTGGCTGCTGCCAGTGGCGAT
AAGTCGTGTCTTACCGGGTTGGACTCAAGACGATAGTTACCGGATAAGGCGCAGCGGTCGGGCTGAACGG
GGGGTTCGTGCACACAGCCCAGCTTGGAGCGAACGACCTACACCGAACTGAGATACCTACAGCGTGAGCT
ATGAGAAAGCGCCACGCTTCCCGAAGGGAGAAAGGCGGACAGGTATCCGGTAAGCGGCAGGGTCGGAACA
GGAGAGCGCACGAGGGAGCTTCCAGGGGGAAACGCCTGGTATCTTTATAGTCCTGTCGGGTTTCGCCACC
TCTGACTTGAGCGTCGATTTTTGTGATGCTCGTCAGGGGGGCGGAGCCTATGGAAAAACGCCAGCAACGC
GGCCTTTTTACGGTTCCTGGCCTTTTGCTGGCCTTTTGCTCACATGTTCTTTCCTGCGTTATCCCCTGAT
TCTGTGGATAACCGTATTACCGCCTTTGAGTGAGCTGATACCGCTCGCCGCAGCCGAACGACCGAGCGCA
GCGAGTCAGTGAGCGAGGAAGCGGAAGAGCGCCCAATACGCAAACCGCCTCTCCCCGCGCGTTGGCCGAT
TCATTAATGCAGCTGGCACGACAGGTTTCCCGACTGGAAAGCGGGCAGTGAGCGCAACGCAATTAATGTG
AGTTAGCTCACTCATTAGGCACCCCAGGCTTTACACTTTATGCTTCCGGCTCGTATGTTGTGTGGAATTG
TGAGCGGATAACAATTTCACACAGGAAACAGCTATGACCATGATTACGCCAAGCGCGCAATTAACCCTCA
CTAAAGGGAACAAAAGCTGGAGCTGCAAGCTTAATGTAGTCTTATGCAATACTCTTGTAGTCTTGCAACA
TGGTAACGATGAGTTAGCAACATGCCTTACAAGGAGAGAAAAAGCACCGTGCATGCCGATTGGTGGAAGT
AAGGTGGTACGATCGTGCCTTATTAGGAAGGCAACAGACGGGTCTGACATGGATTGGACGAACCACTGAA
TTGCCGCATTGCAGAGATATTGTATTTAAGTGCCTAGCTCGATACATAAACGGGTCTCTCTGGTTAGACC
AGATCTGAGCCTGGGAGCTCTCTGGCTAACTAGGGAACCCACTGCTTAAGCCTCAATAAAGCTTGCCTTG
AGTGCTTCAAGTAGTGTGTGCCCGTCTGTTGTGTGACTCTGGTAACTAGAGATCCCTCAGACCCTTTTAG
TCAGTGTGGAAAATCTCTAGCAGTGGCGCCCGAACAGGGACTTGAAAGCGAAAGGGAAACCAGAGGAGCT
CTCTCGACGCAGGACTCGGCTTGCTGAAGCGCGCACGGCAAGAGGCGAGGGGCGGCGACTGGTGAGTACG
CCAAAAATTTTGACTAGCGGAGGCTAGAAGGAGAGAGATGGGTGCGAGAGCGTCAGTATTAAGCGGGGGA
GAATTAGATCGCGATGGGAAAAAATTCGGTTAAGGCCAGGGGGAAAGAAAAAATATAAATTAAAACATAT
AGTATGGGCAAGCAGGGAGCTAGAACGATTCGCAGTTAATCCTGGCCTGTTAGAAACATCAGAAGGCTGT
AGACAAATACTGGGACAGCTACAACCATCCCTTCAGACAGGATCAGAAGAACTTAGATCATTATATAATA
CAGTAGCAACCCTCTATTGTGTGCATCAAAGGATAGAGATAAAAGACACCAAGGAAGCTTTAGACAAGAT
AGAGGAAGAGCAAAACAAAAGTAAGACCACCGCACAGCAAGCGGCCGCTGATCTTCAGACCTGGAGGAGG
AGATATGAGGGACAATTGGAGAAGTGAATTATATAAATATAAAGTAGTAAAAATTGAACCATTAGGAGTA
GCACCCACCAAGGCAAAGAGAAGAGTGGTGCAGAGAGAAAAAAGAGCAGTGGGAATAGGAGCTTTGTTCC
TTGGGTTCTTGGGAGCAGCAGGAAGCACTATGGGCGCAGCGTCAATGACGCTGACGGTACAGGCCAGACA
ATTATTGTCTGGTATAGTGCAGCAGCAGAACAATTTGCTGAGGGCTATTGAGGCGCAACAGCATCTGTTG
CAACTCACAGTCTGGGGCATCAAGCAGCTCCAGGCAAGAATCCTGGCTGTGGAAAGATACCTAAAGGATC
AACAGCTCCTGGGGATTTGGGGTTGCTCTGGAAAACTCATTTGCACCACTGCTGTGCCTTGGAATGCTAG
TTGGAGTAATAAATCTCTGGAACAGATTTGGAATCACACGACCTGGATGGAGTGGGACAGAGAAATTAAC
AATTACACAAGCTTAATACACTCCTTAATTGAAGAATCGCAAAACCAGCAAGAAAAGAATGAACAAGAAT
TATTGGAATTAGATAAATGGGCAAGTTTGTGGAATTGGTTTAACATAACAAATTGGCTGTGGTATATAAA
ATTATTCATAATGATAGTAGGAGGCTTGGTAGGTTTAAGAATAGTTTTTGCTGTACTTTCTATAGTGAAT
AGAGTTAGGCAGGGATATTCACCATTATCGTTTCAGACCCACCTCCCAACCCCGAGGGGACCCGACAGGC
CCGAAGGAATAGAAGAAGAAGGTGGAGAGAGAGACAGAGACAGATCCATTCGATTAGTGAACGGATCTCG
ACGGTATCGATCACGAGACTAGCCTCGAGCGGCCGCCCCCTTCACCGAGGGCCTATTTCCCATGATTCCT
TCATATTTGCATATACGATACAAGGCTGTTAGAGAGATAATTGGAATTAATTTGACTGTAAACACAAAGA
TATTAGTACAAAATACGTGACGTAGAAAGTAATAATTTCTTGGGTAGTTTGCAGTTTTAAAATTATGTTT
TAAAATGGACTATCATATGCTTACCGTAACTTGAAAGTATTTCGATTTCTTGGCTTTATATATCTTGTGG
AAAGGACGAAACACCGGCTGGCGGAAGACAGAGTGCGTTTTAGAGCTAGAAATAGCAAGTTAAAATAAGG
CTAGTCCGTTATCAACTTGAAAAAGTGGCACCGAGTCGGTGCTTTTTTTGAATTCTCGACCTCGAGACAA
ATGGCAGTATTCATCCACAATTTTAAAAGAAAAGGGGGGATTGGGGGGTACAGTGCAGGGGAAAGAATAG
TAGACATAATAGCAACAGACATACAAACTAAAGAATTACAAAAACAAATTACAAAAATTCAAAATTTTCG
GGTTTATTACAGGGACAGCAGAGATCCACTTTGGCCGCGGCTCGAGGGGG
Features (pLannotate 1.2.2; 26 found; start..end, strand, type, name):
    529..1128    +  CDS            PuroR: puromycin N-acetyltransferase; pac from Streptomyces alboniger; confers resistance to puromycin
   1171..1254    +  CDS            nef (fragment): NEF_HV1Z2 - Experimental evidence at protein level: Swiss-Prot protein existence level 1. Extracellular Nef protein targets CD4(+) T-lymphocytes for apoptosis by interacting with CXCR4 surface receptors. From Human immunodeficiency virus type 1 group M subtype D (isolate Z2/CDC-Z34) (HIV-1).
   1256..1489    +  LTR            3' LTR (ΔU3): self-inactivating 3' long terminal repeat (LTR) from HIV-1
   1561..1682    +  polyA_signal   SV40 poly(A) signal: SV40 polyadenylation signal
   1722..1857    +  rep_origin     SV40 ori: SV40 origin of replication
   1878..1896    -  promoter       T7 promoter: promoter for bacteriophage T7 RNA polymerase
   1904..2059    +  CDS            lacZα (fragment): LacZα fragment of β-galactosidase; lacZ fragment
   2064..2492    +  rep_origin     f1 ori (sequence partly withheld): f1 bacteriophage origin of replication; arrow indicates direction of (+) strand synthesis
   2545..2649    +  promoter       AmpR promoter: bla
   2650..3510    +  CDS            AmpR: β-lactamase; bla; confers resistance to ampicillin, carbenicillin, and related antibiotics
   3681..4269    +  rep_origin     ori: high-copy-number ColE1/pMB1/pBR322/pUC origin of replication
   4452..4544    +  CDS            lacI (fragment): lac repressor; lacI; The lac repressor binds to the lac operator to inhibit transcription in E. coli. This inhibition can be relieved by adding lactose or isopropyl-β-D-thiogalactopyranoside (IPTG).
   4557..4578    +  protein_bind   CAP binding site: CAP binding activates transcription in the presence of cAMP. E. coli catabolite activator protein
   4593..4623    +  promoter       lac promoter: promoter for the E. coli lac operon
   4631..4647    +  protein_bind   lac operator: The lac repressor binds to the lac operator to inhibit transcription in E. coli. This inhibition can be relieved by adding lactose or isopropyl-β-D-thiogalactopyranoside (IPTG). lac repressor encoded by lacI
   4692..4710    +  promoter       T3 promoter: promoter for bacteriophage T3 RNA polymerase
   4738..4964    +  promoter       RSV promoter: Rous sarcoma virus enhancer/promoter
   4965..5145    +  LTR            5' LTR (truncated): truncated 5' long terminal repeat (LTR) from HIV-1
   5192..5317    +  misc_feature   HIV-1 Ψ: packaging signal of human immunodeficiency virus type 1
   5301..5664    +  CDS            HIV-1 gag (fragment): gag protein from human immunodeficiency virus 1; gag
   5810..6043    +  misc_feature   RRE: The Rev response element (RRE) of HIV-1 allows for Rev-dependent mRNA export from the nucleus to the cytoplasm.
   6420..6520    +  CDS            Rev (fragment): human immunodeficiency virus 1 (HIV-1) Rev protein; rev; enhances nuclear export of unspliced and incompletely spliced viral mRNAs
   6570..6810    +  promoter       U6 promoter: RNA polymerase III promoter for human U6 snRNA
   6840..6915    +  misc_RNA       gRNA scaffold: guide RNA scaffold for the Streptococcus pyogenes CRISPR/Cas9 system
   6964..7081    +  misc_feature   cPPT/CTS: central polypurine tract and central termination sequence of HIV-1
   7130..507     +  promoter       hPGK promoter (across the origin): human phosphoglycerate kinase 1 promoter
