[The description below was written by a language model from this plasmid's Addgene catalogue record and pLannotate feature annotations shown in this document.]
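Description:
pLKO1-puro-U6-sgRNA-LRTM2 is a 7,133 bp lentiviral CRISPR guide-expression plasmid built on the pLKO.1 backbone, designed to express a single guide RNA for Streptococcus pyogenes Cas9 directed at a site in the human LRTM2 gene. It is maintained in E. coli as a high-copy plasmid through a ColE1/pUC-type origin with ampicillin selection (AmpR with its own bla promoter). The backbone also carries an f1 origin, an SV40 origin and poly(A) signal, and remnants of lac, T7 and T3 cloning-vector elements that play no role in the payload.

The transfer cassette has a third-generation, self-inactivating layout. An RSV promoter fused to a truncated HIV-1 5' LTR drives production of the genomic RNA in packaging cells. It is followed by the Ψ packaging signal with a partial gag sequence, the Rev response element for Rev-dependent nuclear export, and a cPPT/CTS. A ΔU3 3' LTR closes the cassette and inactivates LTR promoter activity after integration. Within this cassette, the human U6 RNA polymerase III promoter transcribes the LRTM2 spacer joined to the SpCas9 gRNA scaffold. The spacer was inserted between BfuAI sites that were destroyed during cloning. Downstream, a human PGK promoter (annotated across the sequence origin) drives puromycin N-acetyltransferase, so transfected or transduced mammalian cells can be selected with puromycin.

The plasmid encodes no Cas9, so the nuclease must be provided separately. The record links the construct to work on Cas9 fused to DNA-binding domains to improve targeting range and precision, where it would supply the guide for the LRTM2 target site, delivered by transfection or as packaged lentivirus.
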