Addgene plasmid #69237: pLKO1-puro-U6-sgRNA-LRTM2
Purpose: U6 driven SpCas9 sgRNA expression for LRTM2 site
Depositing lab: Scot Wolfe. Depositing organization: University of Massachusetts, Worcester. Publication: DNA-binding-domain fusions enhance the targeting range and precision of Cas9. Bolukbasi MF, Gupta A, Oikemus S, Derr AG, Garber M, Brodsky MH, Zhu LJ, Wolfe SA. Nat Methods. 2015 Oct 19. doi: 10.1038/nmeth.3624. PubMed 26480473.
Backbone
  Vector backbone: pLKO.1
  Vector type: Mammalian Expression, Lentiviral, CRISPR
  Selectable markers: Puromycin
Growth in bacteria
  Bacterial resistance: Ampicillin, 100 μg/mL
  Growth temperature: 37°C
  Growth strain: NEB Stable
  Copy number: High Copy
Gene/Insert
  Gene/Insert name: LRTM2 sgRNA
  gRNA/shRNA sequence: GCTGGCGGAAGACAGAGTGC
  Species: H. sapiens (human)
  Entrez Gene: LRTM2
  Promoter: U6
  Cloning method: Restriction Enzyme; 5′ cloning site BfuAI (destroyed during cloning); 3′ cloning site BfuAI (destroyed during cloning)
  Sequencing primers: 5′ CGTGACGTAGAAAGTAATAATTTC; 3′ CCTCGAGCCGCGGCCAAAG
Terms and licenses: Academic/Nonprofit Terms; Industry Terms: Not Available to Industry
How to cite: pLKO1-puro-U6-sgRNA-LRTM2 was a gift from Scot Wolfe (Addgene plasmid # 69237 ; http://n2t.net/addgene:69237 ; RRID:Addgene_69237)
