>Addgene plasmid #69237 | pLKO1-puro-U6-sgRNA-LRTM2 | addgene partial sequence | sequence record 125075 | puro-variant-R 5'-gtgggcttgtactcggtcat-3'
GGAGAGAGGTCGGTGATTCGGTCAACGAGGGAGCCGACTGCCGACGTGCGCTCCGGAGGCTTGCAGAATG
CGGAACACCGCGCGGGCAGGAACAGGGCCCACACTACCGCCCCACACCCCGCCTCCCGCACCGCCCCTTC
CCGGCCGCTGCTCTCGGCGCGCCCTGCTGAGCAGCCGCTATTGGCCACAGCCCATCGCGGTCGGCGCGCT
GCCATTGCTCCCTGGCGCTGTCCGTCTGCGAGGGTACTAGTGAGACGTGCGGCTTCCGTTTGTCACGTCC
GGCACGCCGCGAACCGCAAGGAACCTTCCCGACTTAGGGGCGGAGCAGGAAGCGTCGCCGGGGGGCCCAC
AAGGGTAGCGGCGAAGATCCGGGTGACGCTGCGAACGGACGTGAAGAATGTGCGAGACCCAGGGTCGGCG
CCGCTGCGTTTCCCGGAACCACGCCCAGAGCAGCCGCGTCCCTGCGCAAACCCAGGGCTGCCTTGGAAAA
GGCGCAACCCCAACCCCCTCGAGCCGCGGCCAAAGTGGATCTCTGCTGTCCCTGTAATAAACCCGAAAAT
TTTGAATTTTTGTAATTTGTTTTTGTAATTCTTTAGTTTGTATGTCTGTTGCTATTATGTCTACTATTCT
TTCCCCTGCACTGTACCCCCCAATCCCCCCTTTTCTTTTAAAATTGTGGATGAATACTGCCATTTGTCTC
GAGGTCGAGAATTCAAAAAAAGCACCGACTCGGTGCCACTTTTTCAAGTTGATAACGGACTAGCCTTATT
TTAACTTGCTATTTCTAGCTCTAAAACGCACTCTGTCTTCCGCCAGCCGGTGTTTCGTCCTTTCCACAAG
ATATATAAAGCCAAGAAATCGAAATACTTTCAAGTTACGGTAAGCATATGATAGTCC
