>Addgene plasmid #69237 | pLKO1-puro-U6-sgRNA-LRTM2 | addgene partial sequence | sequence record 125077 | LKO1_5 5'-GACTATCATATGCTTACCGT-3'
TTTATATATCTTGTGGAAAGGACGAAACACCGGCTGGCGGAAGACAGAGTGCGTTTTAGAGCTAGAAATA
GCAAGTTAAAATAAGGCTAGTCCGTTATCAACTTGAAAAAGTGGCACCGAGTCGGTGCTTTTTTTGAATT
CTCGACCTCGAGACAAATGGCAGTATTCATCCACAATTTTAAAAGAAAAGGGGGGATTGGGGGGTACAGT
GCAGGGGAAAGAATAGTAGACATAATAGCAACAGACATACAAACTAAAGAATTACAAAAACAAATTACAA
AAATTCAAAATTTTCGGGTTTATTACAGGGACAGCAGAGATCCACTTTGGCCGCGGCTCGAGGGGGTTGG
GGTTGCGCCTTTTCCAAGGCAGCCCTGGGTTTGCGCAGGGACGCGGCTGCTCTGGGCGTGGTTCCGGGAA
ACGCAGCGGCGCCGACCCTGGGTCTCGCACATTCTTCACGTCCGTTCGCAGCGTCACCCGGATCTTCGCC
GCTACCCTTGTGGGCCCCCCGGCGACGCTTCCTGCTCCGCCCCTAAGTCGGGAAGGTTCCTTGCGGTTCG
CGGCGTGCCGGACGTGACAAACGGAAGCCGCACGTCTCACTAGTACCCTCGCAGACGGACAGCGCCAGGG
AGCAATGGCAGCGCGCCGACCGCGATGGGCTGTGGCCAATAGCGGCTGCTCAGCAGGGCGCGCCGAGAGC
AGCGGCCGGGAAGGGGCGGTGCGGGAGGCGGGGTGTGGGGCGGTAGTGTGGGCCCTGTTCCTGCCCGCGC
GGTGTTCCGCATTCTGCAAGCCTCCGGAGCGCACGTCGGCAGTCGGCTCCCTCGTTGACCGAATCACCGA
CCTCTCTCCCCAGGGGGATCCACCGGAGCTTACCATGACCGAGTACAAGCC
